>Addgene plasmid #186899 | pTetOne-FLAG-human cGASdeltaN-HA | depositor full sequence | sequence record 362880 | Full Sequence
GGCGTAATCATGGTCATAGCTGTTTCCTGTGTGAAATTGTTATCCGCTCACAATTCCACACAACATACGA
GCCGGAAGCATAAAGTGTAAAGCCTGGGGTGCCTAATGAGTGAGCTAACTCACATTAATTGCGTTGCGCT
CACTGCCCGCTTTCCAGTCGGGAAACCTGTCGTGCCAGCTGCATTAATGAATCGGCCAACGCGCGGGGAG
AGGCGGTTTGCGTATTGGGCGCTCTTCCGCTTCCTCGCTCACTGACTCGCTGCGCTCGGTCGTTCGGCTG
CGGCGAGCGGTATCAGCTCACTCAAAGGCGGTAATACGGTTATCCACAGAATCAGGGGATAACGCAGGAA
AGAACATGTGAGCAAAAGGCCAGCAAAAGGCCAGGAACCGTAAAAAGGCCGCGTTGCTGGCGTTTTTCCA
TAGGCTCCGCCCCCCTGACGAGCATCACAAAAATCGACGCTCAAGTCAGAGGTGGCGAAACCCGACAGGA
CTATAAAGATACCAGGCGTTTCCCCCTGGAAGCTCCCTCGTGCGCTCTCCTGTTCCGACCCTGCCGCTTA
CCGGATACCTGTCCGCCTTTCTCCCTTCGGGAAGCGTGGCGCTTTCTCAATGCTCACGCTGTAGGTATCT
CAGTTCGGTGTAGGTCGTTCGCTCCAAGCTGGGCTGTGTGCACGAACCCCCCGTTCAGCCCGACCGCTGC
GCCTTATCCGGTAACTATCGTCTTGAGTCCAACCCGGTAAGACACGACTTATCGCCACTGGCAGCAGCCA
CTGGTAACAGGATTAGCAGAGCGAGGTATGTAGGCGGTGCTACAGAGTTCTTGAAGTGGTGGCCTAACTA
CGGCTACACTAGAAGGACAGTATTTGGTATCTGCGCTCTGCTGAAGCCAGTTACCTTCGGAAAAAGAGTT
GGTAGCTCTTGATCCGGCAAACAAACCACCGCTGGTAGCGGTGGTTTTTTTGTTTGCAAGCAGCAGATTA
CGCGCAGAAAAAAAGGATCTCAAGAAGATCCTTTGATCTTTTCTACGGGGTCTGACGCTCAGTGGAACGA
AAACTCACGTTAAGGGATTTTGGTCATGAGATTATCAAAAAGGATCTTCACCTAGATCCTTTTAAATTAA
AAATGAAGTTTTAAATCAATCTAAAGTATATATGAGTAAACTTGGTCTGACAGTTACCAATGCTTAATCA
GTGAGGCACCTATCTCAGCGATCTGTCTATTTCGTTCATCCATAGTTGCCTGACTCCCCGTCGTGTAGAT
AACTACGATACGGGAGGGCTTACCATCTGGCCCCAGTGCTGCAATGATACCGCGAGACCCACGCTCACCG
GCTCCAGATTTATCAGCAATAAACCAGCCAGCCGGAAGGGCCGAGCGCAGAAGTGGTCCTGCAACTTTAT
CCGCCTCCATCCAGTCTATTAATTGTTGCCGGGAAGCTAGAGTAAGTAGTTCGCCAGTTAATAGTTTGCG
CAACGTTGTTGCCATTGCTACAGGCATCGTGGTGTCACGCTCGTCGTTTGGTATGGCTTCATTCAGCTCC
GGTTCCCAACGATCAAGGCGAGTTACATGATCCCCCATGTTGTGCAAAAAAGCGGTTAGCTCCTTCGGTC
CTCCGATCGTTGTCAGAAGTAAGTTGGCCGCAGTGTTATCACTCATGGTTATGGCAGCACTGCATAATTC
TCTTACTGTCATGCCATCCGTAAGATGCTTTTCTGTGACTGGTGAGTACTCAACCAAGTCATTCTGAGAA
TAGTGTATGCGGCGACCGAGTTGCTCTTGCCCGGCGTCAATACGGGATAATACCGCGCCACATAGCAGAA
CTTTAAAAGTGCTCATCATTGGAAAACGTTCTTCGGGGCGAAAACTCTCAAGGATCTTACCGCTGTTGAG
ATCCAGTTCGATGTAACCCACTCGTGCACCCAACTGATCTTCAGCATCTTTTACTTTCACCAGCGTTTCT
GGGTGAGCAAAAACAGGAAGGCAAAATGCCGCAAAAAAGGGAATAAGGGCGACACGGAAATGTTGAATAC
TCATACTCTTCCTTTTTCAATATTATTGAAGCATTTATCAGGGTTATTGTCTCATGAGCGGATACATATT
TGAATGTATTTAGAAAAATAAACAAATAGGGGTTCCGCGCACATTTCCCCGAAAAGTGCCACCTGACGTC
TAAGAAACCATTATTATCATGACATTAACCTATAAAAATAGGCGTATCACGAGGCCCTTTCGTCATCGCG
CGTTTCGGTGATGACGGTGAAAACCTCTGACACATGCAGCTCCCGGAGACGGTCACAGCTTGTCTGTAAG
CGGATGCCGGGAGCAGACAAGCCCGTCAGGGCGCGTCAGCGGGTGTTGGCGGGTGTCGGGGCTGGCTTAA
CTATGCGGCATCAGAGCAGATTGTACTGAGAGTGCACCATATGCGGTGTGAAATACCGCACAGATGCGTA
AGGAGAAAATACCGCATCAGGCGCCATTCGCCATTCAGGCTGCGCAACTGTTGGGAAGGGCGATCGGTGC
GGGCCTCTTCGCTATTACGCCAGCTGGCGAAAGGGGGATGTGCTGCAAGGCGATTAAGTTGGGTAACGCC
AGGGTTTTCCCAGTCACGACGTTGTAAAACGACGGCCAGTGAATTAATTCGACGCGCCATGATAAGATAC
ATTGATGAGTTTGGACAAACCACAACTAGAATGCAGTGAAAAAAATGCTTTATTTGTGAAATTTGTGATG
CTATTGCTTTATTTGTAACCATTATAAGCTGCAATAAACAAGTTAACAACAACAATTGCATTCATTTTAT
GTTTCAGGTTCAGGGGGAGGTGTGGGAGGTTTTTTAAAGCAAGTAAAACCTCTACAAATGTGGTATGGCT
GATTATGATCCTCTAGAGTCGGTGGGCCTCGGGGGCGGGTGCGGGGTCGGCGGGGCCGCCCGGGTCGGCT
TCGGTCGGAGCCATGGGGTCGTGCGCTCCTTTCGGTCGGGCGCTGCGGGTCGTGGGGCGGGCGTCAGGCA
CCGGGCTTGCGGGTCATGCACCAGGTGCGCGGTCCTTCGGGCACCTCGACGTCGGCGGTGACGGTGAAGC
CGAGCCGCTCGTAGAAGGGGAGGTTGCGGGGCGCGGAGGTCTCCAGGAAGGCGGGCACCCCGGCGCGCTC
GGCCGCCTCCACTCCGGGGAGCACGACGGCGCTGCCCAGACCCTTGCCCTGGTGGTCGGGCGAGACGCCG
ACGGTGGCCAGGAACCACGCGGGCTCCTTGGGCCGGTGCGGCGCCAGGAGGCCTTCCATCTGTTGCTGCG
CGGCCAGCCGGGAACCGCTCAACTCGGCCATGCGCGGGCCGATCTCGGCGAACACCGCCCCCGCTTCGAC
GCTCTCCGGCGTGGTCCAGACCGCCACCGCGGTGGCTTAACTATGCGGCATACGCGTGAAAGACCCCCGC
TGACGGGTAGTCAATCACTCAGAGGAGACCCTCCCAAGGAACAGCGAGACCACAAGTCGGATGCAACTGC
AAGAGGGTTTATTGGATACACGGGTACCCGGGCGACTCAGTCAATCGGAGGACTGGCGCCCCGAGTGAGG
GGTTGTGGGCTCTTTTGTTGATGTCTGGGAGCAGAAGCGCGCGAACAGAAGCGAGAAGCTAGCTTGCCAA
ACCTACAGGTGGGGTCTTTCATTCCCCCCTTTTTCTGGAGACTAAATAAAATCTTTTATTTTATCTATGG
CTCGTACTCTATAGGCTTCAGCTGGTGATATTGTTGAGTCAAAACTAGAGCCTGGACCACTGATATCTCC
GCAGGAATCGACGTCAGCTTCCCCGACAACACCACGGAATTATCAGTGCCCAGCAACCTAGCCCCTGTCC
AGCAGCGGGCAAGGCAGGCGGCGATGAGTTCTGCCGTGGCGATCGGGAGGGGGAAAGCGAAAGTCCCAGA
AAGGAGTTGACAGGTGGTGGCAATGCCCCAGCCAGTGGGGGTTGCGTCAGCAAACACAGAGCACACCACG
CCACGTTGACGGACAACGGGCCACAACTCCTCATAAAGAGACAGCAACCAGGATTTATACAAGGAGGAGA
AAACGAAAGCCGTACGGGAAGCAATAGCATGATACAGAGGCATTAAAGCAGCATATCCACACAGCGTAAA
AGGAGCAACATAGTTAAGAATATCAGTCAATCTTTCACAAATTTTGTAATCCAGAGGTTGATTAACAGGA
TCTTACTTAGTTACCCGGGGAGCATGTCAAGGTCAAAATCGTCAAGAGCGTCAGCAGGCAGCATATCAAG
GTCAAAGTCGTCAAGGGCATCGGCTGGGAGCATGTCTAAGTCAAAATCGTCAAGGGCGTCGGTCGGCCCG
CCGCTTTCGCACTTTAGCTGTTTCTCCAGGCCACATATGATTAGTTCCAGGCCGAAAAGGAAGGCAGGTT
CGGCTCCCTGCCGGTCGAACAGCTCAATTGCTTGTTTCAGAAGTGGGGGCATAGAATCGGTGGTAGGTGT
CTCTCTTTCCTCTTTTGCTACTTGATGCTCCTGTTCCTCCAATACGCAGCCCAGTGTAAAGTGGCCCACG
GCGGACAGAGCGTACAGTGCGTTCTCCAGGGAGAAGCCTTGCTGACACAGGAACGCGAGCTGATTTTCCA
GGGTTTCGTACTGTTTCTCTGTTGGGCGGGTGCCGAGATGCACTTTAGCCCCGTCGCGATGTGAGAGGAG
AGCACAGCGGTATGACTTGGCGTTGTTCCGCAGAAAGTCTTGCCATGACTCGCCTTCCAGGGGGCAGGAG
TGGGTATGATGCCTGTCCAGCATCTCGATTGGCAGGGCATCGAGCAGGGCCCGCTTGTTCTTCACGTGCC
AGTACAGGGTAGGCTGCTCAACTCCCAGCTTTTGAGCGAGTTTCCTTGTCGTCAGGCCTTCGATACCGAC
TCCATTGAGTAATTCCAGAGCAGAGTTTATGACTTTGCTCTTGTCCAGTCTAGACATGGTAATTCGATGA
TCCCCCTGGGGAGAGAGGTCGGTGATTCGGTCAACGAGGGAGCCGACTGCCGACGTGCGCTCCGGAGGCT
TGCAGAATGCGGAACACCGCGCGGGCAGGAACAGGGCCCACACTACCGCCCCACACCCCGCCTCCCGCAC
CGCCCCTTCCCGGCCGCTGCTCTCGGCGCGCCCTGCTGAGCAGCCGCTATTGGCCACAGCCCATCGCGGT
CGGCGCGCTGCCATTGCTCCCTGGCGCTGTCCGTCTGCGAGGGTACTAGTGAGACGTGCGGCTTCCGTTT
GTCACGTCCGGCACGCCGCGAACCGCAAGGAACCTTCCCGACTTAGGGGCGGAGCAGGAAGCGTCGCCGG
GGGGCCCACAAGGGTAGCGGCGAAGATCCGGGTGACGCTGCGAACGGACGTGAAGAATGTGCGAGACCCA
GGGTCGGCGCCGCTGCGTTTCCCGGAACCACGCCCAGAGCAGCCGCGTCCCTGCGCAAACCCAGGGCTGC
CTTGGAAAAGGCGCAACCCCAACCCCGTGGAATTATCACCTCGAGTTTACTCCCTATCAGTGATAGAGAA
CGTATGAAGAGTTTACTCCCTATCAGTGATAGAGAACGTATGCAGACTTTACTCCCTATCAGTGATAGAG
AACGTATAAGGAGTTTACTCCCTATCAGTGATAGAGAACGTATGACCAGTTTACTCCCTATCAGTGATAG
AGAACGTATCTACAGTTTACTCCCTATCAGTGATAGAGAACGTATATCCAGTTTACTCCCTATCAGTGAT
AGAGAACGTATAAGCTTTGCTTATGTAAACCAGGGCGCCTATAAAAGAGTGCTGATTTTTTGAGTAAACT
TCAATTCCACAACACTTTTGTCTTATACCAACTTTCCGTACCACTTCCTACCCTCGTAAAGAATTCGCCA
CCATGGATTACAAGGATGACGACGATAAGCCTGGGGCCTCGAAGCTCCGGGCGGTTTTGGAGAAGTTGAA
GCTCAGCCGCGATGATATCTCCACGGCGGCGGGGATGGTGAAAGGGGTTGTGGACCACCTGCTGCTCAGA
CTGAAGTGCGACTCCGCGTTCAGAGGCGTCGGGCTGCTGAACACCGGGAGCTACTATGAGCACGTGAAGA
TTTCTGCACCTAATGAATTTGATGTCATGTTTAAACTGGAAGTCCCCAGAATTCAACTAGAAGAATATTC
CAACACTCGTGCATATTACTTTGTGAAATTTAAAAGAAATCCGAAAGAAAATCCTCTGAGTCAGTTTTTA
GAAGGTGAAATATTATCAGCTTCTAAGATGCTGTCAAAGTTTAGGAAAATCATTAAGGAAGAAATTAACG
ACATTAAAGATACAGATGTCATCATGAAGAGGAAAAGAGGAGGGAGCCCTGCTGTAACACTTCTTATTAG
TGAAAAAATATCTGTGGATATAACCCTGGCTTTGGAATCAAAAAGTAGCTGGCCTGCTAGCACCCAAGAA
GGCCTGCGCATTCAAAACTGGCTTTCAGCAAAAGTTAGGAAGCAACTACGACTAAAGCCATTTTACCTTG
TACCCAAGCATGCAAAGGAAGGAAATGGTTTCCAAGAAGAAACATGGCGGCTATCCTTCTCTCACATCGA
AAAGGAAATTTTGAACAATCATGGAAAATCTAAAACGTGCTGTGAAAACAAAGAAGAGAAATGTTGCAGG
AAAGATTGTTTAAAACTAATGAAATACCTTTTAGAACAGCTGAAAGAAAGGTTTAAAGACAAAAAACATC
TGGATAAATTCTCTTCTTATCATGTGAAAACTGCCTTCTTTCACGTATGTACCCAGAACCCTCAAGACAG
TCAGTGGGACCGCAAAGACCTGGGCCTCTGCTTTGATAACTGCGTGACATACTTTCTTCAGTGCCTCAGG
ACAGAAAAACTTGAGAATTATTTTATTCCTGAATTCAATCTATTCTCTAGCAACTTAATTGACAAAAGAA
GTAAGGAATTTCTGACAAAGCAAATTGAATATGAAAGAAACAATGAGTTTCCAGTTTTTGATGAATTTTA
CCCATACGATGTTCCAGATTACGCTTGAGGATCCAGACCACCTCCCCTGCGAGCTAAGCTGGACAGCCAA
TGACGGGTAAGAGAGTGACATTTTTCACTAACCTAAGACAGGAGGGCCGTCAGAGCTACTGCCTAATCCA
AAGACGGGTAAAAGTGATAAAAATGTATCACTCCAACCTAAGACAGGCGCAGCTTCCGAGGGATTTGAGA
TCCAGACATGATAAGATACATTGATGAGTTTGGACAAACCAAAACTAGAATGCAGTGAAAAAAATGCCTT
ATTTGTGAAATTTGTGATGCTATTGCCTTATTTGTAACCATTATAAGCTGCAATAAACAAGTTAACAACA
ACAATTGCATTCATTTTATGTTTCAGGTTCAGGGGGAGGTGTGGGAGGTTTTTTAAAGCAAGTAAAACCT
CTACAAATGTGGTATGGCTGATTATGATCTAGAGGATGGTCCACCCCCGGGGTCGGCAGCCTTCACGTGG
GCGGCGTGTATCCAAGCTGCGATGCCGTCTACTTTGAGGGCGGTGGGGGTGGTCAGCAGGACTGTGTAAG
GTCCTTTCCAGCGAGGTTCTAGGTTCTTAGTCTGGTGTCGGCGGACCCACACTGTGTCGCCGACTCGGTA
AGGGTGAGGTACCACCGGTCGGTCCAGTTGTTCTTGGTAGGCTGCCGCCAGAGGTCTCCAGACTTCGTGC
TGGACTAAGTAGAGAGCCTGTAAGTGAGCTTGGAGAGAGGGGCTGTTAGTAACTCTTGTCATGTCAGGGT
CAGGGAAGTTTACAAGGGGCGGGGGTGCCCCATATAGGATCTCATATGGCCATATGGGGGCGCCTAGAGA
AGGAGTGAGGGCTGGATAAAGGGAGGATCGAGGCGGGGTCGAACGAGGAGGTTCAAGGGGGAGAGACGGG
GCGGATGGAGGAAGAGGAGGCGGAGGCTTAGGGTGTACAAAGGGCTTGACCCAGGGAGGGGGGTCAAAAG
CCAAGGCTTCCCAGGTCACGATGTACCCCACCTGGTCTGGGTGTCCATGCGGGCCAGGTGAAAAGACCTT
GATCTTAACCTGGGTGATGAGGTCTCGGTTAAAGGTGCCGTCTCGCGGCCATCCGACGTTAAAGGTTGGC
CATTCTGCAGAGCAGAAGGTAACCCAACGTCTCTTCTTGACATCTACCGACTGGTTGTGAGCGATCCGCT
CGACATCTTTCCAGTGACCTAAGGTCAAACTTAAGGGAGTGGTAACAGGCTAGCCCGGGCCCTCATTTTC
AGACAAATACAGAAACACAGTCAGACAGAGACAACACAGAACGATGCTGCAGCAGACAAGACGCGCGGCG
CGGCTTCGGTCCCAAACCGAAAGCAAAAATTCAGACGGAGGCGGGAACTGTTTTAGGTTCTCGTCTCCTA
CCAGAACCACATATCCCTCCTCTAAGGGGGGTGCACCAAAGAGTCCTAAACGATCGGGATTTTAGGACTC
AGGTCGGGCCACAAAAACGGCCCCCGAAGTCCCTGGGACGTCTCCCAGGGTTGCGGCCGGGTGTTCCGAA
CTCGTCAGTTCCACCACGGGTCCGCCAGATACAGAGCTAGTTAGCTAACTAGTACCGACGCAGGCGCATA
AAATCAGTCATAGACACTAGACAATCGGACAGACACAGATAAGTTGCTGGCCAGCTTACCTCCCGGTGGT
GGGTCGGTGGTCCCTGGGCAGGGGTCTCCCGATCCCGGACGAGCCCCCAAATGAAAGACCCCCGCTGACG
GGTAGTCAATCACTCAGAGGAGACCCTCCCAAGGAACAGCGAGACCACAAGTCGGATGCAACTGCAAGAG
GGTTTATTGGATACACGGGTACCCGGGCGACTCAGTCAATCGGAGGACTGGCGCCCCGAGTGAGGGGTTG
TGGGCTCTTTTATAGAGCTCGGGGAGCAGAAGCGCTCTAGATGCCCATTTGCGTCAATGGGGCGGAGTTG
TTACGACATTTTGGAAAGTCCCGTTGATTTTGGTGCCAAAACAAACTCCCATTGACGTCAATGGGGTGGA
GACTTGGAAATCCCCGTGAGTCAAACCGCTATCCACGCCCATTGATGTACTGCCAAAACCGCATCACCAT
GGTAATAGCGATGACTAATACGTAGATGTACTGCCAAGTAGGAAAGTCCCATAAGGTCATGTACTGGGCA
TAATGCCAGGCGGGCCATTTACCGTCATTGACGTCAATAGGGGGCGTACTTGGCATATGATACACTTGAT
GTACTGCCAAGTGGGCAGTTTAGCGTAAATACTCCACCCATTGACGTCAATGGAAAGTCCCTATTGGCGT
TACTATGGGAACATACGTCATTATTGACGTCAATGGGCGGGGGTCGTTGGGCGGTCAGCCAGGCGGGCCA
TTTACCGTAAGTTATGTAACGCGGAACTCCATATATGGGCTATGAACTAATGACCCCGTAATTGATTACT
ATTAATAACTAGTCAATAATCAATGTCAACATGGCGGTAATGTTGGACATGAGCCAATATAAATGTACAT
ATTATGATATGGATACAACGTATGCAATGGGCCAAGCTCCTAGGCGCATAGAACAAGTCAAATGCTTTAT
ATATTTGAGTTTGGGATGTATTAGGAAACTCCTAAGAGCAAAGCTAGCTT
Features (pLannotate 1.2.2; 33 found; start..end, strand, type, name):
     37..53      -  protein_bind   lac operator: The lac repressor binds to the lac operator to inhibit transcription in E. coli. This inhibition can be relieved by adding lactose or isopropyl-β-D-thiogalactopyranoside (IPTG). lac repressor encoded by lacI
     61..91      -  promoter       lac promoter: promoter for the E. coli lac operon
    106..127     -  protein_bind   CAP binding site: CAP binding activates transcription in the presence of cAMP. E. coli catabolite activator protein
    140..232     -  CDS            lacI (fragment): lac repressor; lacI; The lac repressor binds to the lac operator to inhibit transcription in E. coli. This inhibition can be relieved by adding lactose or isopropyl-β-D-thiogalactopyranoside (IPTG).
    415..1003    -  rep_origin     ori: high-copy-number ColE1/pMB1/pBR322/pUC origin of replication
   1174..2034    -  CDS            AmpR: β-lactamase; bla; confers resistance to ampicillin, carbenicillin, and related antibiotics
   2035..2139    -  promoter       AmpR promoter: bla
   2236..2270    +  CDS            rop (fragment): Rop protein, which maintains plasmids at low copy number; rop
   2372..2471    +  misc_feature   bom (fragment): basis of mobility region from pBR322
   2477..2634    -  CDS            lacZα (fragment): LacZα fragment of β-galactosidase; lacZ fragment
   2653..2774    -  polyA_signal   SV40 poly(A) signal: SV40 polyadenylation signal
   2797..2880    -  CDS            large T antigen (fragment): large T antigen from SV40 (simian virus 40)
   2889..2954    -  CDS            dmpM (fragment): DMPM_STRAD - Protein inferred from homology: Swiss-Prot protein existence level 3. From Streptomyces alboniger.
   3004..3392    -  CDS            PuroR (fragment): puromycin N-acetyltransferase; pac from Streptomyces alboniger; confers resistance to puromycin
   3393..3411    +  misc_feature   bom (fragment): basis of mobility region from pBR322
   3417..3629    -  LTR            3' LTR (ΔU3) (fragment): self-inactivating 3' long terminal repeat (LTR) from Moloney murine leukemia virus
   3626..3663    -  LTR            3' LTR (ΔU3) (fragment): self-inactivating 3' long terminal repeat (LTR) from Moloney murine leukemia virus
   3705..3777    -  CDS            env (fragment): murine leukemia virus gPr80 envelope polyprotein precursor; env; proteolytically cleaved into gp70SU and p15TM subunits
   3790..4193    -  misc_feature   WPRE: woodchuck hepatitis virus posttranscriptional regulatory element
   4211..4957    -  CDS            Tet-On® 3G: modified rtTA protein that binds tightly to promoters containing the tet operator in the presence of doxycycline
   4976..5486    -  promoter       hPGK promoter: human phosphoglycerate kinase 1 promoter
   5503..5870    +  promoter       TRE3GS promoter: 3rd-generation Tet-responsive promoter that can be activated by binding of Tet-On® 3G, modified to eliminate binding sites for endogenous mammalian transcription factors
   5901..6998    +  CDS            CGAS (fragment): CGAS_HUMAN - Also known as C6orf150 From Homo sapiens (Human).
   6999..7026    +  CDS            3xHA (fragment): three tandem HA epitope tags
   7209..7343    -  polyA_signal   SV40 poly(A) signal: SV40 polyadenylation signal
   7366..7449    -  CDS            large T antigen (fragment): large T antigen from SV40 (simian virus 40)
   7448..7819    -  misc_feature   pol region: Moloney murine leukemia virus (MMLV) pol region containing the splice acceptor site
   7829..8238    -  CDS            gag (truncated) (fragment): truncated Moloney murine leukemia virus (MMLV) gag gene lacking the start codon
   8328..8416    -  misc_feature   MESV Ψ (fragment): packaging signal of murine embryonic stem cell virus
   8468..8667    -  misc_feature   MMLV Ψ: packaging signal of Moloney murine leukemia virus (MMLV)
   8730..8925    -  LTR            3' LTR (ΔU3) (fragment): self-inactivating 3' long terminal repeat (LTR) from Moloney murine leukemia virus
   8933..9097    -  promoter       CMV promoter (fragment): human cytomegalovirus (CMV) immediate early promoter
   9098..9477    -  enhancer       CMV enhancer: human cytomegalovirus immediate early enhancer
