>Addgene plasmid #186899 | pTetOne-FLAG-human cGASdeltaN-HA | addgene full sequence | sequence record 366534 | Addgene NGS Result
GGCGTAATCATGGTCATAGCTGTTTCCTGTGTGAAATTGTTATCCGCTCACAATTCCACACAACATACGA
GCCGGAAGCATAAAGTGTAAAGCCTGGGGTGCCTAATGAGTGAGCTAACTCACATTAATTGCGTTGCGCT
CACTGCCCGCTTTCCAGTCGGGAAACCTGTCGTGCCAGCTGCATTAATGAATCGGCCAACGCGCGGGGAG
AGGCGGTTTGCGTATTGGGCGCTCTTCCGCTTCCTCGCTCACTGACTCGCTGCGCTCGGTCGTTCGGCTG
CGGCGAGCGGTATCAGCTCACTCAAAGGCGGTAATACGGTTATCCACAGAATCAGGGGATAACGCAGGAA
AGAACATGTGAGCAAAAGGCCAGCAAAAGGCCAGGAACCGTAAAAAGGCCGCGTTGCTGGCGTTTTTCCA
TAGGCTCCGCCCCCCTGACGAGCATCACAAAAATCGACGCTCAAGTCAGAGGTGGCGAAACCCGACAGGA
CTATAAAGATACCAGGCGTTTCCCCCTGGAAGCTCCCTCGTGCGCTCTCCTGTTCCGACCCTGCCGCTTA
CCGGATACCTGTCCGCCTTTCTCCCTTCGGGAAGCGTGGCGCTTTCTCATAGCTCACGCTGTAGGTATCT
CAGTTCGGTGTAGGTCGTTCGCTCCAAGCTGGGCTGTGTGCACGAACCCCCCGTTCAGCCCGACCGCTGC
GCCTTATCCGGTAACTATCGTCTTGAGTCCAACCCGGTAAGACACGACTTATCGCCACTGGCAGCAGCCA
CTGGTAACAGGATTAGCAGAGCGAGGTATGTAGGCGGTGCTACAGAGTTCTTGAAGTGGTGGCCTAACTA
CGGCTACACTAGAAGAACAGTATTTGGTATCTGCGCTCTGCTGAAGCCAGTTACCTTCGGAAAAAGAGTT
GGTAGCTCTTGATCCGGCAAACAAACCACCGCTGGTAGCGGTGGTTTTTTTGTTTGCAAGCAGCAGATTA
CGCGCAGAAAAAAAGGATCTCAAGAAGATCCTTTGATCTTTTCTACGGGGTCTGACGCTCAGTGGAACGA
AAACTCACGTTAAGGGATTTTGGTCATGAGATTATCAAAAAGGATCTTCACCTAGATCCTTTTAAATTAA
AAATGAAGTTTTAAATCAATCTAAAGTATATATGAGTAAACTTGGTCTGACAGTTACCAATGCTTAATCA
GTGAGGCACCTATCTCAGCGATCTGTCTATTTCGTTCATCCATAGTTGCCTGACTCCCCGTCGTGTAGAT
AACTACGATACGGGAGGGCTTACCATCTGGCCCCAGTGCTGCAATGATACCGCGAGACCCACGCTCACCG
GCTCCAGATTTATCAGCAATAAACCAGCCAGCCGGAAGGGCCGAGCGCAGAAGTGGTCCTGCAACTTTAT
CCGCCTCCATCCAGTCTATTAATTGTTGCCGGGAAGCTAGAGTAAGTAGTTCGCCAGTTAATAGTTTGCG
CAACGTTGTTGCCATTGCTACAGGCATCGTGGTGTCACGCTCGTCGTTTGGTATGGCTTCATTCAGCTCC
GGTTCCCAACGATCAAGGCGAGTTACATGATCCCCCATGTTGTGCAAAAAAGCGGTTAGCTCCTTCGGTC
CTCCGATCGTTGTCAGAAGTAAGTTGGCCGCAGTGTTATCACTCATGGTTATGGCAGCACTGCATAATTC
TCTTACTGTCATGCCATCCGTAAGATGCTTTTCTGTGACTGGTGAGTACTCAACCAAGTCATTCTGAGAA
TAGTGTATGCGGCGACCGAGTTGCTCTTGCCCGGCGTCAATACGGGATAATACCGCGCCACATAGCAGAA
CTTTAAAAGTGCTCATCATTGGAAAACGTTCTTCGGGGCGAAAACTCTCAAGGATCTTACCGCTGTTGAG
ATCCAGTTCGATGTAACCCACTCGTGCACCCAACTGATCTTCAGCATCTTTTACTTTCACCAGCGTTTCT
GGGTGAGCAAAAACAGGAAGGCAAAATGCCGCAAAAAAGGGAATAAGGGCGACACGGAAATGTTGAATAC
TCATACTCTTCCTTTTTCAATATTATTGAAGCATTTATCAGGGTTATTGTCTCATGAGCGGATACATATT
TGAATGTATTTAGAAAAATAAACAAATAGGGGTTCCGCGCACATTTCCCCGAAAAGTGCCACCTGACGTC
TAAGAAACCATTATTATCATGACATTAACCTATAAAAATAGGCGTATCACGAGGCCCTTTCGTCTCGCGC
GTTTCGGTGATGACGGTGAAAACCTCTGACACATGCAGCTCCCGGAGACGGTCACAGCTTGTCTGTAAGC
GGATGCCGGGAGCAGACAAGCCCGTCAGGGCGCGTCAGCGGGTGTTGGCGGGTGTCGGGGCTGGCTTAAC
TATGCGGCATCAGAGCAGATTGTACTGAGAGTGCACCATATGCGGTGTGAAATACCGCACAGATGCGTAA
GGAGAAAATACCGCATCAGGCGCCATTCGCCATTCAGGCTGCGCAACTGTTGGGAAGGGCGATCGGTGCG
GGCCTCTTCGCTATTACGCCAGCTGGCGAAAGGGGGATGTGCTGCAAGGCGATTAAGTTGGGTAACGCCA
GGGTTTTCCCAGTCACGACGTTGTAAAACGACGGCCAGTGAATTAATTCGACGCGCCATGATAAGATACA
TTGATGAGTTTGGACAAACCACAACTAGAATGCAGTGAAAAAAATGCTTTATTTGTGAAATTTGTGATGC
TATTGCTTTATTTGTAACCATTATAAGCTGCAATAAACAAGTTAACAACAACAATTGCATTCATTTTATG
TTTCAGGTTCAGGGGGAGGTGTGGGAGGTTTTTTAAAGCAAGTAAAACCTCTACAAATGTGGTATGGCTG
ATTATGATCCTCTAGAGTCGGTGGGCCTCGGGGGCGGGTGCGGGGTCGGCGGGGCCGCCCCGGGTGGCTT
CGGTCGGAGCCATGGGGTCGTGCGCTCCTTTCGGTCGGGCGCTGCGGGTCGTGGGGCGGGCGTCAGGCAC
CGGGCTTGCGGGTCATGCACCAGGTGCGCGGTCCTTCGGGCACCTCGACGTCGGCGGTGACGGTGAAGCC
GAGCCGCTCGTAGAAGGGGAGGTTGCGGGGCGCGGAGGTCTCCAGGAAGGCGGGCACCCCGGCGCGCTCG
GCCGCCTCCACTCCGGGGAGCACGACGGCGCTGCCCAGACCCTTGCCCTGGTGGTCGGGCGAGACGCCGA
CGGTGGCCAGGAACCACGCGGGCTCCTTGGGCCGGTGCGGCGCCAGGAGGCCTTCCATCTGTTGCTGCGC
GGCCAGCCGGGAACCGCTCAACTCGGCCATGCGCGGGCCGATCTCGGCGAACACCGCCCCCGCTTCGACG
CTCTCCGGCGTGGTCCAGACCGCCACCGCGGTGGCTTAACTATGCGGCATACGCGTGAAAGACCCCCGCT
GACGGGTAGTCAATCACTCAGAGGAGACCCTCCCAAGGAACAGCGAGACCACAAGTCGGATGCAACTGCA
AGAGGGTTTATTGGATACACGGGTACCCGGGCGACTCAGTCAATCGGAGGACTGGCGCCCCGAGTGAGGG
GTTGTGGGCTCTTTTGTTGATGTCTGGGAGCAGAAGCGCGCGAACAGAAGCGAGAAGCTAGCTTGCCAAA
CCTACAGGTGGGGTCTTTCATTCCCCCCTTTTTCTGGAGACTAAATAAAATCTTTTATTTTATCTATGGC
TCGTACTCTATAGGCTTCAGCTGGTGATATTGTTGAGTCAAAACTAGAGCCTGGACCACTGATATCTCCG
CAGGAAGATCTCGACGTCAGCTTCCCCGACAACACCACGGAATTATCAGTGCCCAGCAACCTAGCCCCTG
TCCAGCAGCGGGCAAGGCAGGCGGCGATGAGTTCTGCCGTGGCGATAGGGAGGGGGAAAGCGAAAGTCCC
AGAAAGGAGTTGACAGGTGGTGGCAATGCCCCAGCCAGTGGGGGTTGCGTCAGCAAACACAGAGCACACC
ACGCCACGTTGACGGACAACGGGCCACAACTCCTCATAAAGAGACAGCAACCAGGATTTATACAAGGAGG
AGAAAACGAAAGCCGTACGGGAAGCAATAGCATGATACAGAGGCATTAAAGCAGCATATCCACACAGCGT
AAAAGGAGCAACATAGTTMWGMMTRNCWGKSRAKCYTKSRSAMWTTYYRYAMYCYARMKGWYRMWYAWNC
ARKWMTTACKYRKTYASSCRSSGRGCWTGYSAAGGTCAAAATCGTCAAGAGCGTCAGCAGGCAGCATATC
AAGGTCAAAGTCGTCAAGGGCATCGGCTGGGAGCATGTCTAAGTCAAAATCGTCAAGGGCGTCGGTCGGC
CCGCCGCTTTCGCACTTTAGCTGTTTCTCCAGGCCACATATGATTAGTTCCAGGCCGAAAAGGAAGGCAG
GTTCGGCTCCCTGCCGGTCGAACAGCTCAATTGCTTGTTTCAGAAGTGGGGGCATAGAATCGGTGGTAGG
TGTCTCTCTTTCCTCTTTTGCTACTTGATGCTCCTGTTCCTCCAATACGCAGCCCAGTGTAAAGTGGCCC
ACGGCGGACAGAGCGTACAGTGCGTTCTCCAGGGAGAAGCCTTGCTGACACAGGAACGCGAGCTGATTTT
CCAGGGTTTCGTACTGTTTCTCTGTTGGGCGGGTGCCGAGATGCACTTTAGCCCCGTCGCGATGTGAGAG
GAGAGCACAGCGGTATGACTTGGCGTTGTTCCGCAGAAAGTCTTGCCATGACTCGCCTTCCAGGGGGCAG
GAGTGGGTATGATGCCTGTCCAGCATCTCGATTGGCAGGGCATCGAGCAGGGCCCGCTTGTTCTTCACGT
GCCAGTACAGGGTAGGCTGCTCAACTCCCAGCTTTTGAGCGAGTTTCCTTGTCGTCAGGCCTTCGATACC
GACTCCATTGAGTAATTCCAGAGCAGAGTTTATGACTTTGCTCTTGTCCAGTCTAGACATGGTAATTCGA
TGATCCCCCTGGGGAGAGAGGTCGGTGATTCGGTCAACGAGGGAGCCGACTGCCGACGTGCGCTCCGGAG
GCTTGCAGAATGCGGAACACCGCGCGGGCAGGAACAGGGCCCACACTACCGCCCCACACCCCGCCTCCCG
CACCGCCCCTTCCCGGCCGCTGCTCTCGGCGCGCCCTGCTGAGCAGCCGCTATTGGCCACAGCCCATCGC
GGTCGGCGCGCTGCCATTGCTCCCTGGCGCTGTCCGTCTGCGAGGGTACTAGTGAGACGTGCGGCTTCCG
TTTGTCACGTCCGGCACGCCGCGAACCGCAAGGAACCTTCCCGACTTAGGGGCGGAGCAGGAAGCGTCGC
CGGGGGGCCCACAAGGGTAGCGGCGAAGATCCGGGTGACGCTGCGAACGGACGTGAAGAATGTGCGAGAC
CCAGGGTCGGCGCCGCTGCGTTTCCCGGAACCACGCCCAGAGCAGCCGCGTCCCTGCGCAAACCCAGGGC
TGCCTTGGAAAAGGCGCAACCCCAACCCCGTGGAATTATCACCTCGAGTTTACTCCCTATCAGTGATAGA
GAACGTATGAAGAGTTTACTCCCTATCAGTGATAGAGAACGTATGCAGACTTTACTCCCTATCAGTGATA
GAGAACGTATAAGGAGTTTACTCCCTATCAGTGATAGAGAACGTATGACCAGTTTACTCCCTATCAGTGA
TAGAGAACGTATCTACAGTTTACTCCCTATCAGTGATAGAGAACGTATATCCAGTTTACTCCCTATCAGT
GATAGAGAACGTATAAGCTTTGCTTATGTAAACCAGGGCGCCTATAAAAGAGTGCTGATTTTTTGAGTAA
ACTTCAATTCCACAACACTTTTGTCTTATACCAACTTTCCGTACCACTTCCTACCCTCGTAAAGAATTCG
CCACCATGGATTACAAGGATGACGACGATAAGCCTGGGGCCTCGAAGCTCCGGGCGGTTTTGGAGAAGTT
GAAGCTCAGCCGCGATGATATCTCCACGGCGGCGGGGATGGTGAAAGGGGTTGTGGACCACCTGCTGCTC
AGACTGAAGTGCGACTCCGCGTTCAGAGGCGTCGGGCTGCTGAACACCGGGAGCTACTATGAGCACGTGA
AGATTTCTGCACCTAATGAATTTGATGTCATGTTTAAACTGGAAGTCCCCAGAATTCAACTAGAAGAATA
TTCCAACACTCGTGCATATTACTTTGTGAAATTTAAAAGAAATCCGAAAGAAAATCCTCTGAGTCAGTTT
TTAGAAGGTGAAATATTATCAGCTTCTAAGATGCTGTCAAAGTTTAGGAAAATCATTAAGGAAGAAATTA
ACGACATTAAAGATACAGATGTCATCATGAAGAGGAAAAGAGGAGGGAGCCCTGCTGTAACACTTCTTAT
TAGTGAAAAAATATCTGTGGATATAACCCTGGCTTTGGAATCAAAAAGTAGCTGGCCTGCTAGCACCCAA
GAAGGCCTGCGCATTCAAAACTGGCTTTCAGCAAAAGTTAGGAAGCAACTACGACTAAAGCCATTTTACC
TTGTACCCAAGCATGCAAAGGAAGGAAATGGTTTCCAAGAAGAAACATGGCGGCTATCCTTCTCTCACAT
CGAAAAGGAAATTTTGAACAATCATGGAAAATCTAAAACGTGCTGTGAAAACAAAGAAGAGAAATGTTGC
AGGAAAGATTGTTTAAAACTAATGAAATACCTTTTAGAACAGCTGAAAGAAAGGTTTAAAGACAAAAAAC
ATCTGGATAAATTCTCTTCTTATCATGTGAAAACTGCCTTCTTTCACGTATGTACCCAGAACCCTCAAGA
CAGTCAGTGGGACCGCAAAGACCTGGGCCTCTGCTTTGATAACTGCGTGACATACTTTCTTCAGTGCCTC
AGGACAGAAAAACTTGAGAATTATTTTATTCCTGAATTCAATCTATTCTCTAGCAACTTAATTGACAAAA
GAAGTAAAGAATTTCTGACAAAGCAAATTGAATATGAAAGAAACAATGAGTTTCCAGTTTTTGATGAATT
TTACCCATACGATGTTCCAGATTACGCTTGAGGATCCAGACCACCTCCCCTGCGAGCTAAGCTGGACAGC
CAATGACGGGTAAGAGAGTGACATTTTTCACTAACCTAAGACAGGAGGGCCGTCAGAGCTACTGCCTAAT
CCAAAGACGGGTAAAAGTGATAAAAATGTATCACTCCAACCTAAGACAGGCGCAGCTTCCGAGGGATTTG
AGATCCAGACATGATAAGATACATTGATGAGTTTGGACAAACCAAAACTAGAATGCAGTGAAAAAAATGC
CTTATTTGTGAAATTTGTGATGCTATTGCCTTATTTGTAACCATTATAAGCTGCAATAAACAAGTTAACA
ACAACAATTGCATTCATTTTATGTTTCAGGTTCAGGGGGAGGTGTGGGAGGTTTTTTAAAGCAAGTAAAA
CCTCTACAAATGTGGTATGGCTGATTATGATCTAGAGGATGGTCCACCCCCGGGGTCGGCAGCCTTCACG
TGGGCGGCGTGTATCCAAGCTGCGATGCCGTCTACTTTGAGGGCGGTGGGGGTGGTCAGCAGGACTGTGT
AAGGTCCTTTCCAGCGAGGTTCTAGGTTCTTAGTCTGGTGTCGGCGGACCCACACTGTGTCGCCGACTCG
GTAAGGGTGAGGTACCACCGGTCGGTCCAGTTGTTCTTGGTAGGCTGCCGCCAGAGGTCTCCAGACTTCG
TGCTGGACTAAGTAGAGAGCCTGTAAGTGAGCTTGGAGAGAGGGGCTGTTAGTAACTCTTGTCATGTCAG
GGTCAGGGAAGTTTACAAGGGGCGGGGGTGCCCCATATAGGATCTCATATGGCCATATGGGGGCGCCTAG
AGAAGGAGTGAGGGCTGGATAAAGGGAGGATCGAGGCGGGGTCGAACGAGGAGGTTCAAGGGGGAGAGAC
GGGGCGGATGGAGGAAGAGGAGGCGGAGGCTTAGGGTGTACAAAGGGCTTGACCCAGGGAGGGGGGTCAA
AAGCCAAGGCTTCCCAGGTCACGATGTAGGGGACCTGGTCTGGGTGTCCATGCGGGCCAGGTGAAAAGAC
CTTGATCTTAACCTGGGTGATGAGGTCTCGGTTAAAGGTGCCGTCTCGCGGCCATCCGACGTTAAAGGTT
GGCCATTCTGCAGAGCAGAAGGTAACCCAACGTCTCTTCTTGACATCTACCGACTGGTTGTGAGCGATCC
GCTCGACATCTTTCCAGTGACCTAAGGTCAAACTTAAGGGAGTGGTAACAGGCTAGCCCGGGCCCTCATT
TTCAGACAAATACAGAAACACAGTCAGACAGAGACAACACAGAACGATGCTGCAGCAGACAAGACGCGCG
GCGCGGCTTCGGTCCCAAACCGAAAGCAAAAATTCAGACGGAGGCGGGAACTGTTTTAGGTTCTCGTCTC
CTACCAGAACCACATATCCCTCCTCTAAGGGGGGTGCACCAAAGAGTCCTAAACGATCGGGATTTTAGGA
CTCAGGTCGGGCCACAAAAACGGCCCCCGAAGTCCCTGGGACGTCTCCCAGGGTTGCGGCCGGGTGTTCC
GAACTCGTCAGTTCCACCACGGGTCCGCCAGATACAGAGCTAGTTAGCTAACTAGTACCGACGCAGGCGC
ATAAAATCAGTCATAGACACTAGACAATCGGACAGACACAGATAAGTTGCTGGCCAGCTTACCTCCCGGT
GGTGGGTCGGTGGTCCCTGGGCAGGGGTCTCCCGATCCCGGACGAGCCCCCAAATGAAAGACCCCCGCTG
ACGGGTAGTCAATCACTCAGAGGAGACCCTCCCAAGGAACAGCGAGACCACAAGTCGGATGCAACTGCAA
GAGGGTTTATTGGATACACGGGTACCCGGGCGACTCAGTCAATCGGAGGACTGGCGCCCCGAGTGAGGGG
TTGTGGGCTCTTTTATAGAGCTCGGGGAGCAGAAGCGCTCTAGATGCCCATTTGCGTCAATGGGGCGGAG
TTGTTACGACATTTTGGAAAGTCCCGTTGATTTTGGTGCCAAAACAAACTCCCATTGACGTCAATGGGGT
GGAGACTTGGAAATCCCCGTGAGTCAAACCGCTATCCACGCCCATTGATGTACTGCCAAAACCGCATCAC
CATGGTAATAGCGATGACTAATACGTAGATGTACTGCCAAGTAGGAAAGTCCCATAAGGTCATGTACTGG
GCATAATGCCAGGCGGGCCATTTACCGTCATTGACGTCAATAGGGGGCGTACTTGGCATATGATACACTT
GATGTACTGCCAAGTGGGCAGTTTACCGTAAATACTCCACCCATTGACGTCAATGGAAAGTCCCTATTGG
CGTTACTATGGGAACATACGTCATTATTGACGTCAATGGGCGGGGGTCGTTGGGCGGTCAGCCAGGCGGG
CCATTTACCGTAAGTTATGTAACGCGGAACTCCATATATGGGCTATGAACTAATGACCCCGTAATTGATT
ACTATTAATAACTAGTCAATAATCAATGTCAACATGGCGGTAATGTTGGACATGAGCCAATATAAATGTA
CATATTATGATATGGATACAACGTATGCAATGGGCCAAGCTCCTAGGGCATAGAACAAGTCAAATGCTTT
ATATATTTGAGTTTGGGATGTATTAGGAAACTCCTAAGAGCAAAGCTAGCTT
Features (pLannotate 1.2.2; 33 found; start..end, strand, type, name):
     37..53      -  protein_bind   lac operator: The lac repressor binds to the lac operator to inhibit transcription in E. coli. This inhibition can be relieved by adding lactose or isopropyl-β-D-thiogalactopyranoside (IPTG). lac repressor encoded by lacI
     61..91      -  promoter       lac promoter: promoter for the E. coli lac operon
    106..127     -  protein_bind   CAP binding site: CAP binding activates transcription in the presence of cAMP. E. coli catabolite activator protein
    140..232     -  CDS            lacI (fragment): lac repressor; lacI; The lac repressor binds to the lac operator to inhibit transcription in E. coli. This inhibition can be relieved by adding lactose or isopropyl-β-D-thiogalactopyranoside (IPTG).
    415..1003    -  rep_origin     ori: high-copy-number ColE1/pMB1/pBR322/pUC origin of replication
   1174..2034    -  CDS            AmpR: β-lactamase; bla; confers resistance to ampicillin, carbenicillin, and related antibiotics
   2035..2139    -  promoter       AmpR promoter: bla
   2234..2269    +  CDS            rop (fragment): Rop protein, which maintains plasmids at low copy number; rop
   2371..2470    +  misc_feature   bom (fragment): basis of mobility region from pBR322
   2476..2633    -  CDS            lacZα (fragment): LacZα fragment of β-galactosidase; lacZ fragment
   2652..2773    -  polyA_signal   SV40 poly(A) signal: SV40 polyadenylation signal
   2796..2879    -  CDS            large T antigen (fragment): large T antigen from SV40 (simian virus 40)
   2888..2953    -  CDS            dmpM (fragment): DMPM_STRAD - Protein inferred from homology: Swiss-Prot protein existence level 3. From Streptomyces alboniger.
   3003..3391    -  CDS            PuroR (fragment): puromycin N-acetyltransferase; pac from Streptomyces alboniger; confers resistance to puromycin
   3392..3410    +  misc_feature   bom (fragment): basis of mobility region from pBR322
   3416..3628    -  LTR            3' LTR (ΔU3) (fragment): self-inactivating 3' long terminal repeat (LTR) from Moloney murine leukemia virus
   3625..3662    -  LTR            3' LTR (ΔU3) (fragment): self-inactivating 3' long terminal repeat (LTR) from Moloney murine leukemia virus
   3704..3776    -  CDS            env (fragment): murine leukemia virus gPr80 envelope polyprotein precursor; env; proteolytically cleaved into gp70SU and p15TM subunits
   3793..4148    -  misc_feature   WPRE (fragment): woodchuck hepatitis virus posttranscriptional regulatory element
   4225..4960    -  CDS            Tet-On® 3G (fragment): modified rtTA protein that binds tightly to promoters containing the tet operator in the presence of doxycycline
   4979..5489    -  promoter       hPGK promoter: human phosphoglycerate kinase 1 promoter
   5506..5873    +  promoter       TRE3GS promoter: 3rd-generation Tet-responsive promoter that can be activated by binding of Tet-On® 3G, modified to eliminate binding sites for endogenous mammalian transcription factors
   5904..7001    +  CDS            CGAS (fragment): CGAS_HUMAN - Also known as C6orf150 From Homo sapiens (Human).
   7002..7029    +  CDS            3xHA (fragment): three tandem HA epitope tags
   7212..7346    -  polyA_signal   SV40 poly(A) signal: SV40 polyadenylation signal
   7369..7452    -  CDS            large T antigen (fragment): large T antigen from SV40 (simian virus 40)
   7451..7822    -  misc_feature   pol region: Moloney murine leukemia virus (MMLV) pol region containing the splice acceptor site
   7832..8241    -  CDS            gag (truncated) (fragment): truncated Moloney murine leukemia virus (MMLV) gag gene lacking the start codon
   8331..8419    -  misc_feature   MESV Ψ (fragment): packaging signal of murine embryonic stem cell virus
   8471..8670    -  misc_feature   MMLV Ψ: packaging signal of Moloney murine leukemia virus (MMLV)
   8733..8928    -  LTR            3' LTR (ΔU3) (fragment): self-inactivating 3' long terminal repeat (LTR) from Moloney murine leukemia virus
   8936..9100    -  promoter       CMV promoter (fragment): human cytomegalovirus (CMV) immediate early promoter
   9101..9480    -  enhancer       CMV enhancer: human cytomegalovirus immediate early enhancer
