[The description below was written by a language model from this plasmid's Addgene catalogue record and pLannotate feature annotations shown in this document.]
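Description:
pTetOne-FLAG-human cGASdeltaN-HA is a Moloney murine leukemia virus-based retroviral vector built on the Takara pRetroX-TetOne-Puro backbone for doxycycline-inducible expression of a truncated human cGAS in mammalian cells. In bacteria it is maintained through a high-copy ColE1/pUC-type origin and ampicillin resistance. The viral genome is transcribed from a hybrid CMV enhancer/promoter–LTR at the 5′ end, carries the MMLV packaging signal with truncated gag and pol-region sequences, and ends in a self-inactivating (ΔU3) 3′ LTR, so that after integration the LTR contributes little promoter activity. A puromycin N-acetyltransferase fragment with an SV40 polyadenylation signal is annotated just beyond the 3′ LTR; the promoter driving it is not identified in the feature table. The catalogue lists puromycin as the mammalian selectable marker.

The payload follows the all-in-one "TetOne" design. A human PGK promoter constitutively expresses the Tet-On 3G transactivator, followed by a WPRE, in the same orientation as the viral transcript. The TRE3GS promoter faces the opposite way and drives the insert, which encodes human cGAS residues 160–522 (lacking the N-terminal domain) preceded by a Kozak sequence and an N-terminal FLAG tag and followed by a C-terminal HA tag. Adding doxycycline lets the transactivator bind TRE3GS and switch on the tagged protein. The FLAG tag itself is not annotated in the feature tables. The catalogue's Entrez Gene link to Adamts1 appears to be erroneous, since both annotated sequences identify the coding region as human CGAS. The depositor and sequencing-derived records agree closely in length and layout. The associated work concerns species-specific self-DNA detection by mammalian cGAS enzymes, which fits the construct's use in stable, inducible cell lines.
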