Addgene plasmid #186899: pTetOne-FLAG-human cGASdeltaN-HA
Purpose: Doxycycline-dependent expression of human cGAS gene in mammalian cells by retroviral transduction
Depositing lab: Jonathan Kagan. Depositing organization: Boston Children's Hospital. Publication: Species-specific self-DNA detection mechanisms by mammalian cyclic GMP-AMP synthases. Mosallanejad K, Kennedy SN, Bahleda KM, Slavik KM, Zhou W, Govande AA, Hancks DC, Kranzusch PJ, Kagan JC. Sci Immunol. 2023 Jan 20;8(79):eabp9765. doi: 10.1126/sciimmunol.abp9765. Epub 2023 Jan 20. PubMed 36662885.
Backbone
  Vector backbone: pRetroX-TetOne-Puro Vector
  Backbone manufacturer: Takara Bio
  Backbone size w/o insert (bp): 8508
  Vector type: Retroviral
  Selectable markers: Puromycin
Growth in bacteria
  Bacterial resistance: Ampicillin, 100 μg/mL
  Growth temperature: 37°C
  Growth strain: NEB Stable
  Copy number: High Copy
Gene/Insert
  Gene/Insert name: Human cGAS truncation mutant (160-522 a.a.) with N-terminal FLAG and C-terminal HA tag (alt names: cGAS; cGASdeltaN)
  Species: H. sapiens (human), Synthetic
  Insert size (bp): 1128
  Mutation: N-terminal truncation
  Entrez Gene: Adamts1 (a.k.a. ADAM-TS1, ADAMTS, ADAMTS-1, C3-C5, METH-1, METH1)
  Promoter: TRE3G
  Tag / fusion protein: FLAG (N terminal on insert); HA (C terminal on insert)
  Cloning method: Ligation Independent Cloning
  Sequencing primers: 5′ TTGAGTAAACTTCAATTCCACAACA; 3′ CCCGTCATTGGCTGTCCAGCT
Terms and licenses: Academic/Nonprofit Terms; Industry Terms: Not Available to Industry
Depositor comments: Contains Kozak sequence (gccacc) before start codon. Please visit https://www.biorxiv.org/content/10.1101/2022.03.09.483681v2 for bioRxiv preprint.
How to cite: pTetOne-FLAG-human cGASdeltaN-HA was a gift from Jonathan Kagan (Addgene plasmid # 186899 ; http://n2t.net/addgene:186899 ; RRID:Addgene_186899)
